Addgene plasmid #143767: TFORF1144
Purpose: Lentiviral vector for overexpressing transcription factor ORFs with unique 24-bp barcodes. Barcodes facilitate identification of transcription factors in pooled screens.
Depositing lab: Feng Zhang. Depositing organization: Broad Institute. Publication: A transcription factor atlas of directed differentiation. Joung J, Ma S, Tay T, Geiger-Schuller KR, Kirchgatterer PC, Verdine VK, Guo B, Arias-Garcia MA, Allen WE, Singh A, Kuksenko O, Abudayyeh OO, Gootenberg JS, Fu Z, Macrae RK, Buenrostro JD, Regev A, Zhang F. Cell. 2023 Jan 5;186(1):209-229.e26. doi: 10.1016/j.cell.2022.11.026. PubMed 36608654.
Backbone
  Vector backbone: pLX_TRC317
  Backbone manufacturer: Broad Institute Genetic Perturbation Platform
  Backbone size w/o insert (bp): 8264
  Vector type: Mammalian Expression, Lentiviral
  Selectable markers: Puromycin
Growth in bacteria
  Bacterial resistance: Ampicillin, 100 μg/mL
  Growth temperature: 37°C
  Growth strain: NEB Stable
  Copy number: High Copy
Gene/Insert
  Gene/Insert name: HOXA7
  Species: H. sapiens (human)
  Insert size (bp): 794
  Entrez Gene: HOXA7 (a.k.a. ANTP, HOX1, HOX1A, HOX1.1)
  Promoter: EF1a
  Cloning method: Unknown
  Sequencing primers: 5′ GGGTGGAGACTGAAGTTAGGCCAG; 3′ CACATAGCGTAAAAGGAGCAACATAG
Terms and licenses: Academic/Nonprofit Terms; Industry Terms: Not Available to Industry
Depositor comments: NM_006896,ENST00000242159 . The transcription factor ORF portion of this plasmid was synthesized by Genewiz. Please test multiple small colonies in case of plasmid recombination. To make this collection available in a timely manner, a portion of this collection was not fully sequenced by Addgene. If an Addgene verified full plasmid sequence is not available, please contact us prior to placing an order to request the full sequence.
How to cite: TFORF1144 was a gift from Feng Zhang (Addgene plasmid # 143767 ; http://n2t.net/addgene:143767 ; RRID:Addgene_143767)
