[The description below was written by a language model from this plasmid's Addgene catalogue record and pLannotate feature annotations shown in this document.]
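Description:
TFORF1144 is a lentiviral mammalian expression plasmid built on the pLX_TRC317 backbone and carrying the human homeobox transcription factor HOXA7 as an open reading frame of about 0.8 kb. It belongs to a barcoded transcription factor ORF collection. Each clone pairs its ORF with a unique 24-bp barcode so that the factor can be identified by sequencing in pooled overexpression screens, such as those aimed at directed differentiation. The feature table does not annotate the barcode, so its exact position is not recorded. In bacteria the plasmid replicates from a high-copy ColE1/pUC-type origin and is selected with ampicillin through the bla gene. An f1 origin and remnants of a lac/T7/T3 cloning region are also present. The depositor notes that the ORF was synthesized and that the plasmid can recombine, which is a common issue with LTR-containing vectors.

The viral portion follows a third-generation, self-inactivating design. An RSV promoter drives a truncated HIV-1 5' LTR, and this is followed by the Ψ packaging signal with a gag fragment, the RRE for Rev-dependent export of the genomic RNA, and a cPPT/CTS element. The genome ends in a ΔU3 3' LTR, with an SV40 polyadenylation signal downstream. There are two expression units inside the genome. An SV40 early promoter drives puromycin N-acetyltransferase for selection of transduced cells, and the strong constitutive EF-1α promoter drives HOXA7. A WPRE lies downstream of the ORF to enhance transcript stability and expression. A short U6 promoter fragment is annotated between the ORF and the WPRE, but it appears to be only a partial match and not a functional Pol III cassette.
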