Features (pLannotate 1.2.2; 31 found; start..end, strand, type, name):
      5..231     +  promoter       RSV promoter: Rous sarcoma virus enhancer/promoter
    232..412     +  LTR            5' LTR (truncated): truncated 5' long terminal repeat (LTR) from HIV-1
    459..584     +  misc_feature   HIV-1 Ψ: packaging signal of human immunodeficiency virus type 1
    568..931     +  CDS            HIV-1 gag (fragment): gag protein from human immunodeficiency virus 1; gag
   1077..1310    +  misc_feature   RRE: The Rev response element (RRE) of HIV-1 allows for Rev-dependent mRNA export from the nucleus to the cytoplasm.
   1687..1713    +  CDS            Rev (fragment): human immunodeficiency virus 1 (HIV-1) Rev protein; rev; enhances nuclear export of unspliced and incompletely spliced viral mRNAs
   1720..1743    +  promoter       SV40 promoter (fragment): SV40 early promoter
   1744..1815    +  promoter       SV40 promoter (fragment): SV40 enhancer and early promoter
   1839..1974    +  rep_origin     SV40 ori: SV40 origin of replication
   2020..2616    +  CDS            PuroR (fragment): puromycin N-acetyltransferase; pac from Streptomyces; confers resistance to puromycin
   2665..2782    +  misc_feature   cPPT/CTS: central polypurine tract and central termination sequence of HIV-1
   2847..2913    +  CDS            small t antigen (fragment): SV40 (simian virus 40) small t antigen
   2920..4098    +  promoter       EF-1α promoter: strong constitutive promoter for human elongation factor EF-1α
   4115..4735    +  CDS            HOXA7 (fragment): HXA7_HUMAN - Also known as HOX1A. Experimental evidence at protein level: Swiss-Prot protein existence level 1. Sequence-specific transcription factor which is part of a developmental regulatory system that provides cells with specific positional identities on the anterior-posterior axis. From Homo sapiens (Human).
   4820..4873    +  promoter       U6 promoter (fragment): RNA polymerase III promoter for human U6 snRNA
   4915..5503    +  misc_feature   WPRE: woodchuck hepatitis virus posttranscriptional regulatory element
   5554..5573    +  misc_feature   cPPT/CTS (fragment): central polypurine tract and central termination sequence of HIV-1
   5575..5808    +  LTR            3' LTR (ΔU3): self-inactivating 3' long terminal repeat (LTR) from HIV-1
   5886..6007    +  polyA_signal   SV40 poly(A) signal: SV40 polyadenylation signal
   6047..6182    +  rep_origin     SV40 ori: SV40 origin of replication
   6203..6221    -  promoter       T7 promoter: promoter for bacteriophage T7 RNA polymerase
   6229..6384    +  CDS            lacZα (fragment): LacZα fragment of β-galactosidase; lacZ fragment
   6389..6817    +  rep_origin     f1 ori (sequence partly withheld): f1 bacteriophage origin of replication; arrow indicates direction of (+) strand synthesis
   6870..6974    +  promoter       AmpR promoter: bla
   6975..7835    +  CDS            AmpR: β-lactamase; bla; confers resistance to ampicillin, carbenicillin, and related antibiotics
   8006..8594    +  rep_origin     ori: high-copy-number ColE1/pMB1/pBR322/pUC origin of replication
   8777..8869    +  CDS            lacI (fragment): lac repressor; lacI; The lac repressor binds to the lac operator to inhibit transcription in E. coli. This inhibition can be relieved by adding lactose or isopropyl-β-D-thiogalactopyranoside (IPTG).
   8882..8903    +  protein_bind   CAP binding site: CAP binding activates transcription in the presence of cAMP. E. coli catabolite activator protein
   8918..8948    +  promoter       lac promoter: promoter for the E. coli lac operon
   8956..8972    +  protein_bind   lac operator: The lac repressor binds to the lac operator to inhibit transcription in E. coli. This inhibition can be relieved by adding lactose or isopropyl-β-D-thiogalactopyranoside (IPTG). lac repressor encoded by lacI
   9017..9035    +  promoter       T3 promoter: promoter for bacteriophage T3 RNA polymerase
>Addgene plasmid #143767 | TFORF1144 | addgene full sequence | sequence record 391407 | Addgene NGS Result
TTAATGTAGTCTTATGCAATACTCTTGTAGTCTTGCAACATGGTAACGATGAGTTAGCAACATGCCTTAC
AAGGAGAGAAAAAGCACCGTGCATGCCGATTGGTGGAAGTAAGGTGGTACGATCGTGCCTTATTAGGAAG
GCAACAGACGGGTCTGACATGGATTGGACGAACCACTGAATTGCCGCATTGCAGAGATATTGTATTTAAG
TGCCTAGCTCGATACATAAACGGGTCTCTCTGGTTAGACCAGATCTGAGCCTGGGAGCTCTCTGGCTAAC
TAGGGAACCCACTGCTTAAGCCTCAATAAAGCTTGCCTTGAGTGCTTCAAGTAGTGTGTGCCCGTCTGTT
GTGTGACTCTGGTAACTAGAGATCCCTCAGACCCTTTTAGTCAGTGTGGAAAATCTCTAGCAGTGGCGCC
CGAACAGGGACTTGAAAGCGAAAGGGAAACCAGAGGAGCTCTCTCGACGCAGGACTCGGCTTGCTGAAGC
GCGCACGGCAAGAGGCGAGGGGCGGCGACTGGTGAGTACGCCAAAAATTTTGACTAGCGGAGGCTAGAAG
GAGAGAGATGGGTGCGAGAGCGTCAGTATTAAGCGGGGGAGAATTAGATCGCGATGGGAAAAAATTCGGT
TAAGGCCAGGGGGAAAGAAAAAATATAAATTAAAACATATAGTATGGGCAAGCAGGGAGCTAGAACGATT
CGCAGTTAATCCTGGCCTGTTAGAAACATCAGAAGGCTGTAGACAAATACTGGGACAGCTACAACCATCC
CTTCAGACAGGATCAGAAGAACTTAGATCATTATATAATACAGTAGCAACCCTCTATTGTGTGCATCAAA
GGATAGAGATAAAAGACACCAAGGAAGCTTTAGACAAGATAGAGGAAGAGCAAAACAAAAGTAAGACCAC
CGCACAGCAAGCGGCCGCTGATCTTCAGACCTGGAGGAGGAGATATGAGGGACAATTGGAGAAGTGAATT
ATATAAATATAAAGTAGTAAAAATTGAACCATTAGGAGTAGCACCCACCAAGGCAAAGAGAAGAGTGGTG
CAGAGAGAAAAAAGAGCAGTGGGAATAGGAGCTTTGTTCCTTGGGTTCTTGGGAGCAGCAGGAAGCACTA
TGGGCGCAGCGTCAATGACGCTGACGGTACAGGCCAGACAATTATTGTCTGGTATAGTGCAGCAGCAGAA
CAATTTGCTGAGGGCTATTGAGGCGCAACAGCATCTGTTGCAACTCACAGTCTGGGGCATCAAGCAGCTC
CAGGCAAGAATCCTGGCTGTGGAAAGATACCTAAAGGATCAACAGCTCCTGGGGATTTGGGGTTGCTCTG
GAAAACTCATTTGCACCACTGCTGTGCCTTGGAATGCTAGTTGGAGTAATAAATCTCTGGAACAGATTTG
GAATCACACGACCTGGATGGAGTGGGACAGAGAAATTAACAATTACACAAGCTTAATACACTCCTTAATT
GAAGAATCGCAAAACCAGCAAGAAAAGAATGAACAAGAATTATTGGAATTAGATAAATGGGCAAGTTTGT
GGAATTGGTTTAACATAACAAATTGGCTGTGGTATATAAAATTATTCATAATGATAGTAGGAGGCTTGGT
AGGTTTAAGAATAGTTTTTGCTGTACTTTCTATAGTGAATAGAGTTAGGCAGGGATATTCACCATTATCG
TTTCAGACCCACCTCCCAACCCCGAGGGGACCCATGCATTGCATCTCAATTAGTCAGCAACCAGGTGTGG
AAAGTCCCCAGGCTCCCCAGCAGGCAGAAGTATGCAAAGCATGCGTCTCAATTAGTCAGCAACCATAGTC
CCGCCCCTAACTCCGCCCATCCCGCCCCTAACTCCGCCCAGTTCCGCCCATTCTCCGCCCCATGGCTGAC
TAATTTTTTTTATTTATGCAGAGGCCGAGGCCGCCTCGGCCTCTGAGCTATTCCAGAAGTAGTGAGGAGG
CTTTTTTGGAGGCCTAGGCTTTTGCAAAAAGCTTTCTAGAGGTACCACCGGAGCTTACCATGACCGAGTA
CAAGCCCACGGTGCGCCTCGCCACCCGCGACGACGTCCCCAGGGCCGTACGCACCCTCGCCGCCGCGTTC
GCCGACTACCCCGCCACGCGCCACACCGTCGATCCGGACCGCCACATCGAGCGGGTCACCGAGCTGCAAG
AACTCTTCCTCACGCGCGTCGGGCTCGACATCGGCAAGGTGTGGGTCGCGGACGACGGCGCCGCCGTGGC
GGTCTGGACCACGCCGGAGAGCGTCGAAGCGGGGGCGGTGTTCGCCGAGATCGGCCCGCGCATGGCCGAG
TTGAGCGGTTCCCGGCTGGCCGCGCAGCAACAGATGGAAGGCCTCCTGGCGCCGCACCGGCCCAAGGAGC
CCGCGTGGTTCCTGGCCACCGTCGGCGTCTCGCCCGACCACCAGGGCAAGGGTCTGGGCAGCGCCGTCGT
GCTCCCCGGAGTGGAGGCGGCCGAGCGCGCCGGGGTGCCCGCCTTCCTGGAGACCTCCGCGCCCCGCAAC
CTCCCCTTCTACGAGCGGCTCGGCTTCACCGTCACCGCCGACGTCGAGGTGCCCGAAGGACCGCGCACCT
GGTGCATGACCCGCAAGCCCGGTGCCAGTTAACGAATTCTAGATCTTGAGACAAATGGCAGTATTCATCC
ACAATTTTAAAAGAAAAGGGGGGATTGGGGGGTACAGTGCAGGGGAAAGAATAGTAGACATAATAGCAAC
AGACATACAAACTAAAGAATTACAAAAACAAATTACAAAAATTCAAAATTTTCGGGTTTATTACAGGGAC
AGCAGAGATCCACTTTGGCGCCGGCTCGAGGCCTGCAGGTGCAAAGATGGATAAAGTTTTAAACAGAGAG
GAATCTTTGCAGCTAATGGACCTTCTAGGTCTTGAAAGGAGTGGGAATTGGCTCCGGTGCCCGTCAGTGG
GCAGAGCGCACATCGCCCACAGTCCCCGAGAAGTTGGGGGGAGGGGTCGGCAATTGAACCGGTGCCTAGA
GAAGGTGGCGCGGGGTAAACTGGGAAAGTGATGTCGTGTACTGGCTCCGCCTTTTTCCCGAGGGTGGGGG
AGAACCGTATATAAGTGCAGTAGTCGCCGTGAACGTTCTTTTTCGCAACGGGTTTGCCGCCAGAACACAG
GTAAGTGCCGTGTGTGGTTCCCGCGGGCCTGGCCTCTTTACGGGTTATGGCCCTTGCGTGCCTTGAATTA
CTTCCACCTGGCTGCAGTACGTGATTCTTGATCCCGAGCTTCGGGTTGGAAGTGGGTGGGAGAGTTCGAG
GCCTTGCGCTTAAGGAGCCCCTTCGCCTCGTGCTTGAGTTGAGGCCTGGCCTGGGCGCTGGGGCCGCCGC
GTGCGAATCTGGTGGCACCTTCGCGCCTGTCTCGCTGCTTTCGATAAGTCTCTAGCCATTTAAAATTTTT
GATGACCTGCTGCGACGCTTTTTTTCTGGCAAGATAGTCTTGTAAATGCGGGCCAAGATCTGCACACTGG
TATTTCGGTTTTTGGGGCCGCGGGCGGCGACGGGGCCCGTGCGTCCCAGCGCACATGTTCGGCGAGGCGG
GGCCTGCGAGCGCGGCCACCGAGAATCGGACGGGGGTAGTCTCAAGCTGGCCGGCCTGCTCTGGTGCCTG
GCCTCGCGCCGCCGTGTATCGCCCCGCCCTGGGCGGCAAGGCTGGCCCGGTCGGCACCAGTTGCGTGAGC
GGAAAGATGGCCGCTTCCCGGCCCTGCTGCAGGGAGCTCAAAATGGAGGACGCGGCGCTCGGGAGAGCGG
GCGGGTGAGTCACCCACACAAAGGAAAAGGGCCTTTCCGTCCTCAGCCGTCGCTTCATGTGACTCCACGG
AGTACCGGGCGCCGTCCAGGCACCTCGATTAGTTCTCGAGCTTTTGGAGTACGTCGTCTTTAGGTTGGGG
GGAGGGGTTTTATGCGATGGAGTTTCCCCACACTGAGTGGGTGGAGACTGAAGTTAGGCCAGCTTGGCAC
TTGATGTAATTCTCCTTGGAATTTGCCCTTTTTGAGTTTGGATCTTGGTTCATTCTCAAGCCTCAGACAG
TGGTTCAAAGTTTTTTTCTTCCATTTCAGGTGTCGTGAGGCTAGCACCGCCACCATGAGTTCTTCGTATT
ATGTGAACGCGCTTTTTAGCAAATATACGGCGGGGGCTTCTCTGTTCCAAAATGCCGAGCCGACTTCTTG
CTCCTTTGCTCCCAACTCACAGAGAAGCGGCTACGGGGCGGGCGCCGGCGCCTTCGCCTCGACCGTTCCG
GGCTTATACAATGTCAACAGCCCCCTTTATCAGAGCCCCTTTGCGTCCGGCTACGGCCTGGGCGCCGACG
CCTACGGCAACCTGCCCTGCGCCTCCTACGACCAAAACATCCCCGGGCTCTGCAGTGACCTCGCCAAAGG
CGCCTGCGACAAGACGGACGAGGGCGCGCTGCATGGCGCGGCTGAGGCCAATTTCCGCATCTACCCCTGG
ATGCGGTCTTCAGGACCTGACAGGAAGCGGGGCCGCCAGACCTACACGCGCTACCAGACGCTGGAGCTGG
AGAAGGAGTTCCACTTCAACCGCTACCTGACGCGGCGCCGCCGCATTGAAATCGCCCACGCGCTCTGCCT
CACCGAGCGCCAGATTAAGATCTGGTTCCAGAACCGCCGCATGAAGTGGAAGAAAGAGCATAAGGACGAA
GGTCCGACTGCCGCCGCAGCTCCCGAGGGCGCCGTGCCCTCTGCCGCCGCCACTGCTGCCGCGGACAAGG
CCGACGAGGAGGACGATGATGAAGAAGAGGAAGACGAGGAGGAATAGTAATGAACTAGTCCGTAACTTGA
AAGTATTTCGATTTCTTGGCTTTATATATCTTGTGGAAAGGACGATAGATTAGACACAGAAGTTTATGTA
CGCGTTAAGTCGACAATCAACCTCTGGATTACAAAATTTGTGAAAGATTGACTGGTATTCTTAACTATGT
TGCTCCTTTTACGCTATGTGGATACGCTGCTTTAATGCCTTTGTATCATGCTATTGCTTCCCGTATGGCT
TTCATTTTCTCCTCCTTGTATAAATCCTGGTTGCTGTCTCTTTATGAGGAGTTGTGGCCCGTTGTCAGGC
AACGTGGCGTGGTGTGCACTGTGTTTGCTGACGCAACCCCCACTGGTTGGGGCATTGCCACCACCTGTCA
GCTCCTTTCCGGGACTTTCGCTTTCCCCCTCCCTATTGCCACGGCGGAACTCATCGCCGCCTGCCTTGCC
CGCTGCTGGACAGGGGCTCGGCTGTTGGGCACTGACAATTCCGTGGTGTTGTCGGGGAAATCATCGTCCT
TTCCTTGGCTGCTCGCCTGTGTTGCCACCTGGATTCTGCGCGGGACGTCCTTCTGCTACGTCCCTTCGGC
CCTCAATCCAGCGGACCTTCCTTCCCGCGGCCTGCTGCCGGCTCTGCGGCCTCTTCCGCGTCTTCGCCTT
CGCCCTCAGACGAGTCGGATCTCCCTTTGGGCCGCCTCCCCGCGTCGACTTTAAGACCAATGACTTACAA
GGCAGCTGTAGATCTTAGCCACTTTTTAAAAGAAAAGGGGGGACTGGAAGGGCTAATTCACTCCCAACGA
AGACAAGATCTGCTTTTTGCTTGTACTGGGTCTCTCTGGTTAGACCAGATCTGAGCCTGGGAGCTCTCTG
GCTAACTAGGGAACCCACTGCTTAAGCCTCAATAAAGCTTGCCTTGAGTGCTTCAAGTAGTGTGTGCCCG
TCTGTTGTGTGACTCTGGTAACTAGAGATCCCTCAGACCCTTTTAGTCAGTGTGGAAAATCTCTAGCAGT
ACGTATAGTAGTTCATGTCATCTTATTATTCAGTATTTATAACTTGCAAAGAAATGAATATCAGAGAGTG
AGAGGAACTTGTTTATTGCAGCTTATAATGGTTACAAATAAAGCAATAGCATCACAAATTTCACAAATAA
AGCATTTTTTTCACTGCATTCTAGTTGTGGTTTGTCCAAACTCATCAATGTATCTTATCATGTCTGGCTC
TAGCTATCCCGCCCCTAACTCCGCCCATCCCGCCCCTAACTCCGCCCAGTTCCGCCCATTCTCCGCCCCA
TGGCTGACTAATTTTTTTTATTTATGCAGAGGCCGAGGCCGCCTCGGCCTCTGAGCTATTCCAGAAGTAG
TGAGGAGGCTTTTTTGGAGGCCTAGGGACGTACCCAATTCGCCCTATAGTGAGTCGTATTACGCGCGCTC
ACTGGCCGTCGTTTTACAACGTCGTGACTGGGAAAACCCTGGCGTTACCCAACTTAATCGCCTTGCAGCA
CATCCCCCTTTCGCCAGCTGGCGTAATAGCGAAGAGGCCCGCACCGATCGCCCTTCCCAACAGTTGCGCA
GCCTGAATGGCGAATGGG
[124 nt withheld, positions 6389-6512]
C
[91 nt withheld, positions 6514-6604]
A
[49 nt withheld, positions 6606-6654]
CCTTTGACGTTGGAGTCCACGTTCTTT
[37 nt withheld, positions 6682-6718]
ACCCTATCTCGGTCTATTCTTTTGATTTATAAGGGATTTTGCCGATTTCGGCCTATTGGTTAAAAAATGA
GCTGATTTAACAAAAATTTAACGCGAATTTTAACAAAATATTAACGCTTACAATTTAGGTGGCACTTTTC
GGGGAAATGTGCGCGGAACCCCTATTTGTTTATTTTTCTAAATACATTCAAATATGTATCCGCTCATGAG
ACAATAACCCTGATAAATGCTTCAATAATATTGAAAAAGGAAGAGTATGAGTATTCAACATTTCCGTGTC
GCCCTTATTCCCTTTTTTGCGGCATTTTGCCTTCCTGTTTTTGCTCACCCAGAAACGCTGGTGAAAGTAA
AAGATGCTGAAGATCAGTTGGGTGCACGAGTGGGTTACATCGAACTGGATCTCAACAGCGGTAAGATCCT
TGAGAGTTTTCGCCCCGAAGAACGTTTTCCAATGATGAGCACTTTTAAAGTTCTGCTATGTGGCGCGGTA
TTATCCCGTATTGACGCCGGGCAAGAGCAACTCGGTCGCCGCATACACTATTCTCAGAATGACTTGGTTG
AGTACTCACCAGTCACAGAAAAGCATCTTACGGATGGCATGACAGTAAGAGAATTATGCAGTGCTGCCAT
AACCATGAGTGATAACACTGCGGCCAACTTACTTCTGACAACGATCGGAGGACCGAAGGAGCTAACCGCT
TTTTTGCACAACATGGGGGATCATGTAACTCGCCTTGATCGTTGGGAACCGGAGCTGAATGAAGCCATAC
CAAACGACGAGCGTGACACCACGATGCCTGTAGCAATGGCAACAACGTTGCGCAAACTATTAACTGGCGA
ACTACTTACTCTAGCTTCCCGGCAACAATTAATAGACTGGATGGAGGCGGATAAAGTTGCAGGACCACTT
CTGCGCTCGGCCCTTCCGGCTGGCTGGTTTATTGCTGATAAATCTGGAGCCGGTGAGCGTGGGTCTCGCG
GTATCATTGCAGCACTGGGGCCAGATGGTAAGCCCTCCCGTATCGTAGTTATCTACACGACGGGGAGTCA
GGCAACTATGGATGAACGAAATAGACAGATCGCTGAGATAGGTGCCTCACTGATTAAGCATTGGTAACTG
TCAGACCAAGTTTACTCATATATACTTTAGATTGATTTAAAACTTCATTTTTAATTTAAAAGGATCTAGG
TGAAGATCCTTTTTGATAATCTCATGACCAAAATCCCTTAACGTGAGTTTTCGTTCCACTGAGCGTCAGA
CCCCGTAGAAAAGATCAAAGGATCTTCTTGAGATCCTTTTTTTCTGCGCGTAATCTGCTGCTTGCAAACA
AAAAAACCACCGCTACCAGCGGTGGTTTGTTTGCCGGATCAAGAGCTACCAACTCTTTTTCCGAAGGTAA
CTGGCTTCAGCAGAGCGCAGATACCAAATACTGTTCTTCTAGTGTAGCCGTAGTTAGGCCACCACTTCAA
GAACTCTGTAGCACCGCCTACATACCTCGCTCTGCTAATCCTGTTACCAGTGGCTGCTGCCAGTGGCGAT
AAGTCGTGTCTTACCGGGTTGGACTCAAGACGATAGTTACCGGATAAGGCGCAGCGGTCGGGCTGAACGG
GGGGTTCGTGCACACAGCCCAGCTTGGAGCGAACGACCTACACCGAACTGAGATACCTACAGCGTGAGCT
ATGAGAAAGCGCCACGCTTCCCGAAGGGAGAAAGGCGGACAGGTATCCGGTAAGCGGCAGGGTCGGAACA
GGAGAGCGCACGAGGGAGCTTCCAGGGGGAAACGCCTGGTATCTTTATAGTCCTGTCGGGTTTCGCCACC
TCTGACTTGAGCGTCGATTTTTGTGATGCTCGTCAGGGGGGCGGAGCCTATGGAAAAACGCCAGCAACGC
GGCCTTTTTACGGTTCCTGGCCTTTTGCTGGCCTTTTGCTCACATGTTCTTTCCTGCGTTATCCCCTGAT
TCTGTGGATAACCGTATTACCGCCTTTGAGTGAGCTGATACCGCTCGCCGCAGCCGAACGACCGAGCGCA
GCGAGTCAGTGAGCGAGGAAGCGGAAGAGCGCCCAATACGCAAACCGCCTCTCCCCGCGCGTTGGCCGAT
TCATTAATGCAGCTGGCACGACAGGTTTCCCGACTGGAAAGCGGGCAGTGAGCGCAACGCAATTAATGTG
AGTTAGCTCACTCATTAGGCACCCCAGGCTTTACACTTTATGCTTCCGGCTCGTATGTTGTGTGGAATTG
TGAGCGGATAACAATTTCACACAGGAAACAGCTATGACCATGATTACGCCAAGCGCGCAATTAACCCTCA
CTAAAGGGAACAAAAGCTGGAGCTGCAAGC
