>Addgene plasmid #143767 | TFORF1144 | depositor partial sequence | sequence record 283428 | Insert
ACCGCCACCATGAGTTCTTCGTATTATGTGAACGCGCTTTTTAGCAAATATACGGCGGGGGCTTCTCTGT
TCCAAAATGCCGAGCCGACTTCTTGCTCCTTTGCTCCCAACTCACAGAGAAGCGGCTACGGGGCGGGCGC
CGGCGCCTTCGCCTCGACCGTTCCGGGCTTATACAATGTCAACAGCCCCCTTTATCAGAGCCCCTTTGCG
TCCGGCTACGGCCTGGGCGCCGACGCCTACGGCAACCTGCCCTGCGCCTCCTACGACCAAAACATCCCCG
GGCTCTGCAGTGACCTCGCCAAAGGCGCCTGCGACAAGACGGACGAGGGCGCGCTGCATGGCGCGGCTGA
GGCCAATTTCCGCATCTACCCCTGGATGCGGTCTTCAGGACCTGACAGGAAGCGGGGCCGCCAGACCTAC
ACGCGCTACCAGACGCTGGAGCTGGAGAAGGAGTTCCACTTCAACCGCTACCTGACGCGGCGCCGCCGCA
TTGAAATCGCCCACGCGCTCTGCCTCACCGAGCGCCAGATTAAGATCTGGTTCCAGAACCGCCGCATGAA
GTGGAAGAAAGAGCATAAGGACGAAGGTCCGACTGCCGCCGCAGCTCCCGAGGGCGCCGTGCCCTCTGCC
GCCGCCACTGCTGCCGCGGACAAGGCCGACGAGGAGGACGATGATGAAGAAGAGGAAGACGAGGAGGAAT
AGTAATGAACTAGTCCGTAACTTGAAAGTATTTCGATTTCTTGGCTTTATATATCTTGTGGAAAGGACGA
TAGATTAGACACAGAAGTTTATGT
