>Addgene plasmid #143767 | TFORF1144 | depositor partial sequence | sequence record 283429 | Barcode
TAGATTAGACACAGAAGTTTATGT
